Addgene plasmid #174265: pAPM-miR30-ILF3-ts1
Purpose: ILF3 knockdown
Depositing lab: Jeremy Luban. Depositing organization: University of Massachusetts, Worcester. Publication: IFIH1 (MDA5) is required for innate immune detection of intron-containing RNA expressed from the HIV-1 provirus. Guney MH, Nagalekshmi K, McCauley SM, Carbone C, Aydemir O, Luban J. Proc Natl Acad Sci U S A. 2024 Jul 16;121(29):e2404349121. doi: 10.1073/pnas.2404349121. Epub 2024 Jul 10. PubMed 38985764.
Backbone
  Vector backbone: pAPM-miR30
  Vector type: Lentiviral, RNAi
  Selectable markers: Puromycin
Growth in bacteria
  Bacterial resistance: Ampicillin, 100 μg/mL
  Growth temperature: 30°C
  Growth strain: NEB Stable
  Copy number: High Copy
Gene/Insert
  Gene/Insert name: ILF3 shRNA
  gRNA/shRNA sequence: TTTTGTTGGAACCAGCACCTTG
  Species: H. sapiens (human)
  Entrez Gene: ILF3 (a.k.a. CBTF, DRBF, DRBP76, MMP4, MPHOSPH4, MPP4, MPP4110, NF-AT-90, NF110, NF110b, NF90, NF90a, NF90b, NF90c, NF90ctv, NFAR, NFAR-1, NFAR-2, NFAR110, NFAR2, NFAR90, TCP110, TCP80)
  Promoter: SFFV
  Cloning method: Restriction Enzyme; 5′ cloning site unknown (unknown if destroyed)
Terms and licenses: Academic/Nonprofit Terms; Industry Terms: Not Available to Industry
Depositor comments: Please visit https://doi.org/10.1101/2023.11.17.567619 for bioRxiv preprint.
How to cite: pAPM-miR30-ILF3-ts1 was a gift from Jeremy Luban (Addgene plasmid # 174265 ; http://n2t.net/addgene:174265 ; RRID:Addgene_174265)
