[The description below was written by a language model from this plasmid's Addgene catalogue record and pLannotate feature annotations shown in this document.]
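Description:
pAPM-miR30-ILF3-ts1 is an HIV-1-based lentiviral RNAi vector built on the pAPM-miR30 backbone and designed to knock down human ILF3 (also known as NF90/NF110). It is maintained in bacteria through a high-copy ColE1/pUC-type origin and an ampicillin resistance gene (β-lactamase with its own promoter). The record specifies a recombination-deficient growth strain, consistent with the usual need to protect the repeated LTR sequences of lentiviral plasmids.

The transfer cassette begins with a CMV enhancer/promoter fused to a truncated 5′ LTR, an arrangement that typically drives genomic RNA production in packaging cells. It is followed by the HIV-1 Ψ packaging signal with a gag fragment, the Rev response element for Rev-dependent nuclear export, and the cPPT/CTS, which aids nuclear import of the reverse-transcribed genome. A second LTR-derived element, annotated as a truncated LTR, closes the proviral region. An SV40 early promoter is also annotated upstream of the CMV enhancer, though the record does not explain its role.

Inside the provirus, the spleen focus-forming virus (SFFV) LTR promoter drives the puromycin N-acetyltransferase gene. Immediately downstream lie 5′ and 3′ miR-30a flanking sequences that bracket the ILF3-targeting hairpin. This layout suggests a single Pol II transcript carrying both the selection marker and a microRNA-embedded shRNA, which would be processed by the endogenous miRNA pathway, so that puromycin-resistant cells should also express the knockdown hairpin. The "ts1" suffix suggests this is one of several target sites against ILF3. The associated publication concerns innate immune detection of intron-containing RNA from the HIV-1 provirus, indicating the construct was used for stable ILF3 depletion in transduced human cells in that context.
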