Features (pLannotate 1.2.2; 19 found; start..end, strand, type, name):
     31..83      -  misc_feature   bom (fragment): basis of mobility region from pBR322
    284..494     +  promoter       SV40 promoter: SV40 early promoter
    514..893     +  enhancer       CMV enhancer: human cytomegalovirus immediate early enhancer
    894..1093    +  promoter       CMV promoter: human cytomegalovirus (CMV) immediate early promoter
   1111..1291    +  LTR            5' LTR (truncated): truncated 5' long terminal repeat (LTR) from HIV-1
   1338..1463    +  misc_feature   HIV-1 Ψ: packaging signal of human immunodeficiency virus type 1
   1447..1785    +  CDS            HIV-1 gag (fragment): gag protein from human immunodeficiency virus 1; gag
   1960..2193    +  misc_feature   RRE: The Rev response element (RRE) of HIV-1 allows for Rev-dependent mRNA export from the nucleus to the cytoplasm.
   2570..2670    +  CDS            Rev (fragment): human immunodeficiency virus 1 (HIV-1) Rev protein; rev; enhances nuclear export of unspliced and incompletely spliced viral mRNAs
   2720..2837    +  misc_feature   cPPT/CTS: central polypurine tract and central termination sequence of HIV-1
   2974..3381    +  promoter       SFFV promoter: spleen focus-forming virus long terminal repeat (LTR) promoter
   3402..3998    +  CDS            pac: PUAC_STRAD - Protein predicted: Swiss-Prot protein existence level 4. Detoxification of puromycin. From Streptomyces alboniger.
   4023..4068    +  ncRNA          5' miR-30a (fragment): sequence upstream of the 71-nt precursor of the human miR-30a microRNA (Zeng et al., 2002) miRNA
   4138..4163    +  ncRNA          3' miR-30a (fragment): sequence downstream of the 71-nt precursor of the human miR-30a microRNA (Zeng et al., 2002) miRNA
   4193..4212    +  misc_feature   cPPT/CTS (fragment): central polypurine tract and central termination sequence of HIV-1
   4244..4424    +  LTR            5' LTR (truncated): truncated 5' long terminal repeat (LTR) from HIV-1
   4495..5083    -  rep_origin     ori: high-copy-number ColE1/pMB1/pBR322/pUC origin of replication
   5254..6114    -  CDS            AmpR: β-lactamase; bla; confers resistance to ampicillin, carbenicillin, and related antibiotics
   6115..6219    -  promoter       AmpR promoter: bla
>Addgene plasmid #174265 | pAPM-miR30-ILF3-ts1 | addgene full sequence | sequence record 343871 | Addgene NGS Result
GTCGACGGATCGGGAGATCTCCCGATCCCCTATGGTGCACTCTCAGTACAATCTGCTCTGATGCCGCATA
GTTAAGCCAGTATCTGCTCCCTGCTTGTGTGTTGGAGGTCGCTGAGTAGTGCGCGAGCAAAATTTAAGCT
ACAACAAGGCAAGGCTTGACCGACAATTGCATGAAGAATCTGCTTAGGGTTAGGCGTTTTGCGCTGCTTC
GCGATGTACGGGCCAGATATACGCGCTGTGGAATGTGTGTCAGTTAGGGTGTGGAAAGTCCCCAGGCTCC
CCAGCAGGCAGAAGTATGCAAAGCATGCATCTCAATTAGTCAGCAACCATAGTCCCGCCCCTAACTCCGC
CCATCCCGCCCCTAACTCCGCCCAGTTCCGCCCATTCTCCGCCCCATGGCTGACTAATTTTTTTTATTTA
TGCAGAGGCCGAGGCCGCCTCTGCCTCTGAGCTATTCCAGAAGTAGTGAGGAGGCTTTTTTGGAGGCCTA
GGCTTTTGCAAAAAGCTCGCGTTGACATTGATTATTGACTAGTTATTAATAGTAATCAATTACGGGGTCA
TTAGTTCATAGCCCATATATGGAGTTCCGCGTTACATAACTTACGGTAAATGGCCCGCCTGGCTGACCGC
CCAACGACCCCCGCCCATTGACGTCAATAATGACGTATGTTCCCATAGTAACGCCAATAGGGACTTTCCA
TTGACGTCAATGGGTGGAGTATTTACGGTAAACTGCCCACTTGGCAGTACATCAAGTGTATCATATGCCA
AGTACGCCCCCTATTGACGTCAATGACGGTAAATGGCCCGCCTGGCATTATGCCCAGTACATGACCTTAT
GGGACTTTCCTACTTGGCAGTACATCTACGTATTAGTCATCGCTATTACCATGGTGATGCGGTTTTGGCA
GTACATCAATGGGCGTGGATAGCGGTTTGACTCACGGGGATTTCCAAGTCTCCACCCCATTGACGTCAAT
GGGAGTTTGTTTTGGCACCAAAATCAACGGGACTTTCCAAAATGTCGTAACAACTCCGCCCCATTGACGC
AAATGGGCGGTAGGCGTGTACGGTGGGAGGTCTATATAAGCAGCGCGTTTTGCCTGTACTGGGTCTCTCT
GGTTAGACCAGATCTGAGCCTGGGAGCTCTCTGGCTAACTAGGGAACCCACTGCTTAAGCCTCAATAAAG
CTTGCCTTGAGTGCTTCAAGTAGTGTGTGCCCGTCTGTTGTGAGACTCTGGTAACTAGAGATCCCTCAGA
CCCTTTTAGTCAGTGTGGAAAATCTCTAGCAGTGGCGCCCGAACAGGGACTTGAAAGCGAAAGGGAAACC
AGAGGAGCTCTCTCGACGCAGGACTCGGCTTGCTGAAGCGCGCACGGCAAGAGGCGAGGGGCGGCGACTG
GTGAGTACGCCAAAAATTTTGACTAGCGGAGGCTAGAAGGAGAGAGATGGGTGCGAGAGCGTCAGTATTA
AGCGGGGGAGAATTAGATCGCGATGGGAAAAAATTCGGTTAAGGCCAGGGGGAAAGAAAAAATATAAATT
AAAACATATAGTATGGGCAAGCAGGGAGCTAGAACGATTCGCAGTTAATCCTGGCCTGTTAGAAACATCA
GAAGGCTGTAGACAAATACTGGGACAGCTACAACCATCCCTTCAGACAGGATCAGAAGAACTTAGATCAT
TATATAATACAGTAGCAACCCTCTATTGTGTGCATCAAAGGATAGAGATAAAAGACACCAAGGAAGCTTT
AGACAAGATAGAGGAAGAGCAAAACAAAAGTAAGACCACCGCACAGCAAGCGGCCGGCCGCTGATCTTCA
GACCTGGAGGAGGAGATATGAGGGACAATTGGAGAAGTGAATTATATAAATATAAAGTAGTAAAAATTGA
ACCATTAGGAGTAGCACCCACCAAGGCAAAGAGAAGAGTGGTGCAGAGAGAAAAAAGAGCAGTGGGAATA
GGAGCTTTGTTCCTTGGGTTCTTGGGAGCAGCAGGAAGCACTATGGGCGCAGCGTCAATGACGCTGACGG
TACAGGCCAGACAATTATTGTCTGGTATAGTGCAGCAGCAGAACAATTTGCTGAGGGCTATTGAGGCGCA
ACAGCATCTGTTGCAACTCACAGTCTGGGGCATCAAGCAGCTCCAGGCAAGAATCCTGGCTGTGGAAAGA
TACCTAAAGGATCAACAGCTCCTGGGGATTTGGGGTTGCTCTGGAAAACTCATTTGCACCACTGCTGTGC
CTTGGAATGCTAGTTGGAGTAATAAATCTCTGGAACAGATTTGGAATCACACGACTTGGATGGAGTGGGA
CAGAGAAATTAACAATTACACAAGCTTAATACACTCCTTAATTGAAGAATCGCAAAACCAGCAAGAAAAG
AATGAACAAGAATTATTGGAATTAGATAAATGGGCAAGTTTGTGGAATTGGTTTAACATAACAAATTGGC
TGTGGTATATAAAATTATTCATAATGATAGTAGGAGGCTTGGTAGGTTTAAGAATAGTTTTTGCTGTACT
TTCTATAGTGAATAGAGTTAGGCAGGGATATTCACCATTATCGTTTCAGACCCACCTCCCAACCCCGAGG
GGACCCGACAGGCCCGAAGGAATAGAAGAAGAAGGTGGAGAGAGAGACAGAGACAGATCCATTCGATTAG
TGAACGGATCGGCACTGCGTGCGCCAATTCTGCAGACAAATGGCAGTATTCATCCACAATTTTAAAAGAA
AAGGGGGGATTGGGGGGTACAGTGCAGGGGAAAGAATAGTAGACATAATAGCAACAGACATACAAACTAA
AGAATTACAAAAACAAATTACAAAAATTCAAAATTTTCGGGTTTATTACAGGGACAGCAGAGATCCAGTT
TGGTTAATTAACTGCAGCCCCGATAAAATAAAAGATTTTATTTAGTCTCCAGAAAAAGGGGGGAATGAAA
GACCCCACCTGTAGGTTTGGCAAGCTAGCTGCAGTAACGCCATTTTGCAAGGCATGGAAAAATACCAAAC
CAAGAATAGAGAAGTTCAGATCAAGGGCGGGTACATGAAAATAGCTAACGTTGGGCCAAACAGGATATCT
GCGGTGAGCAGTTTCGGCCCCGGCCCGGGGCCAAGAACAGATGGTCACCGCAGTTTCGGCCCCGGCCCGA
GGCCAAGAACAGATGGTCCCCAGATATGGCCCAACCCTCAGCAGTTTCTTAAGACCCATCAGATGTTTCC
AGGCTCCCCCAAGGACCTGAAATGACCCTGCGCCTTATTTGAATTAACCAATCAGCCTGCTTCTCGCTTC
TGTTCGCGCGCTTCTGCTTCCCGAGCTCTATAAAAGAGCTCACAACCCCTCACTCGGCGCGCCAGTCCTC
CGACAGACTGAGTCGCCCGGGGGTCTAGAACGCGTGCCGCCATGACCGAATACAAACCTACCGTGAGGCT
GGCTACAAGAGATGATGTCCCAAGGGCTGTGAGAACACTGGCCGCCGCTTTTGCCGATTACCCTGCCACA
CGCCACACTGTGGACCCAGATCGGCATATCGAGAGAGTGACTGAGCTGCAGGAACTGTTCCTGACCCGAG
TGGGCCTGGACATTGGGAAGGTCTGGGTCGCAGACGATGGAGCAGCTGTGGCTGTCTGGACCACACCAGA
GAGCGTGGAAGCCGGAGCTGTCTTTGCAGAGATCGGCCCTAGAATGGCAGAACTGAGCGGCTCCAGGCTG
GCAGCACAGCAGCAGATGGAGGGACTGCTGGCCCCACACAGGCCTAAGGAACCAGCATGGTTCCTGGCTA
CCGTGGGGGTCTCTCCTGACCATCAGGGCAAAGGACTGGGAAGTGCTGTGGTCCTGCCAGGAGTGGAGGC
TGCAGAACGAGCTGGAGTCCCTGCATTTCTGGAGACCTCTGCTCCACGAAACCTGCCCTTCTATGAACGG
CTGGGCTTTACTGTGACCGCAGATGTGGAGGTCCCCGAAGGACCTAGGACCTGGTGCATGACACGCAAAC
CCGGCGCCTGAGCGATCGCCGCGGCCGCCTTCTTAACCCAACAGAAGGCTCGAGAAGGTATATTGCTGTT
GACAGTGAGCGAAAGGTGCTGGTTCCAACAAAATAGTGAAGCCACAGATGTATTTTGTTGGAACCAGCAC
CTTGTGCCTACTGCCTCGGACTTCAAGGGGCTAGAATTCGGCAGCTGTAGATCTTAGCCACTTTTTAAAA
GAAAAGGGGGGACTGGAAGGGCTAACTGCATCCGGACTGTACTGGGTCTCTCTGGTTAGACCAGATCTGA
GCCTGGGAGCTCTCTGGCTAACTAGGGAACCCACTGCTTAAGCCTCAATAAAGCTTGCCTTGAGTGCTTC
AAGTAGTGTGTGCCCGTCTGTTGTGTGACTCTGGTAACTAGAGATCCCTCAGACCCTTTTAGTCAGTGTG
GAAAATCTCTAGCAGGGCCCGTTTCATGTGAGCAAAAGGCCAGCAAAAGGCCAGGAACCGTAAAAAGGCC
GCGTTGCTGGCGTTTTTCCATAGGCTCCGCCCCCCTGACGAGCATCACAAAAATCGACGCTCAAGTCAGA
GGTGGCGAAACCCGACAGGACTATAAAGATACCAGGCGTTTCCCCCTGGAAGCTCCCTCGTGCGCTCTCC
TGTTCCGACCCTGCCGCTTACCGGATACCTGTCCGCCTTTCTCCCTTCGGGAAGCGTGGCGCTTTCTCAT
AGCTCACGCTGTAGGTATCTCAGTTCGGTGTAGGTCGTTCGCTCCAAGCTGGGCTGTGTGCACGAACCCC
CCGTTCAGCCCGACCGCTGCGCCTTATCCGGTAACTATCGTCTTGAGTCCAACCCGGTAAGACACGACTT
ATCGCCACTGGCAGCAGCCACTGGTAACAGGATTAGCAGAGCGAGGTATGTAGGCGGTGCTACAGAGTTC
TTGAAGTGGTGGCCTAACTACGGCTACACTAGAAGAACAGTATTTGGTATCTGCGCTCTGCTGAAGCCAG
TTACCTTCGGAAAAAGAGTTGGTAGCTCTTGATCCGGCAAACAAACCACCGCTGGTAGCGGTGGTTTTTT
TGTTTGCAAGCAGCAGATTACGCGCAGAAAAAAAGGATCTCAAGAAGATCCTTTGATCTTTTCTACGGGG
TCTGACGCTCAGTGGAACGAAAACTCACGTTAAGGGATTTTGGTCATGAGATTATCAAAAAGGATCTTCA
CCTAGATCCTTTTAAATTAAAAATGAAGTTTTAAATCAATCTAAAGTATATATGAGTAAACTTGGTCTGA
CAGTTACCAATGCTTAATCAGTGAGGCACCTATCTCAGCGATCTGTCTATTTCGTTCATCCATAGTTGCC
TGACTCCCCGTCGTGTAGATAACTACGATACGGGAGGGCTTACCATCTGGCCCCAGTGCTGCAATGATAC
CGCGAGACCCACGCTCACCGGCTCCAGATTTATCAGCAATAAACCAGCCAGCCGGAAGGGCCGAGCGCAG
AAGTGGTCCTGCAACTTTATCCGCCTCCATCCAGTCTATTAATTGTTGCCGGGAAGCTAGAGTAAGTAGT
TCGCCAGTTAATAGTTTGCGCAACGTTGTTGCCATTGCTACAGGCATCGTGGTGTCACGCTCGTCGTTTG
GTATGGCTTCATTCAGCTCCGGTTCCCAACGATCAAGGCGAGTTACATGATCCCCCATGTTGTGCAAAAA
AGCGGTTAGCTCCTTCGGTCCTCCGATCGTTGTCAGAAGTAAGTTGGCCGCAGTGTTATCACTCATGGTT
ATGGCAGCACTGCATAATTCTCTTACTGTCATGCCATCCGTAAGATGCTTTTCTGTGACTGGTGAGTACT
CAACCAAGTCATTCTGAGAATAGTGTATGCGGCGACCGAGTTGCTCTTGCCCGGCGTCAATACGGGATAA
TACCGCGCCACATAGCAGAACTTTAAAAGTGCTCATCATTGGAAAACGTTCTTCGGGGCGAAAACTCTCA
AGGATCTTACCGCTGTTGAGATCCAGTTCGATGTAACCCACTCGTGCACCCAACTGATCTTCAGCATCTT
TTACTTTCACCAGCGTTTCTGGGTGAGCAAAAACAGGAAGGCAAAATGCCGCAAAAAAGGGAATAAGGGC
GACACGGAAATGTTGAATACTCATACTCTTCCTTTTTCAATATTATTGAAGCATTTATCAGGGTTATTGT
CTCATGAGCGGATACATATTTGAATGTATTTAGAAAAATAAACAAATAGGGGTTCCGCGCACATTTCCCC
GAAAAGTGCCACCTGAC
